>Addgene plasmid #154023 | RG6-BAP1_E7 | addgene full sequence | sequence record 306924 | Addgene NGS Result
GACATTGATTATTGACTAGTTATTAATAGTAATCAATTACGGGGTCATTAGTTCATAGCCCATATATGGA
GTTCCGCGTTACATAACTTACGGTAAATGGCCCGCCTGGCTGACCGCCCAACGACCCCCGCCCATTGACG
TCAATAATGACGTATGTTCCCATAGTAACGCCAATAGGGACTTTCCATTGACGTCAATGGGTGGAGTATT
TACGGTAAACTGCCCACTTGGCAGTACATCAAGTGTATCATATGCCAAGTACGCCCCCTATTGACGTCAA
TGACGGTAAATGGCCCGCCTGGCATTATGCCCAGTACATGACCTTATGGGACTTTCCTACTTGGCAGTAC
ATCTACGTATTAGTCATCGCTATTACCATGGTGATGCGGTTTTGGCAGTACATCAATGGGCGTGGATAGC
GGTTTGACTCACGGGGATTTCCAAGTCTCCACCCCATTGACGTCAATGGGAGTTTGTTTTGGCACCAAAA
TCAACGGGACTTTCCAAAATGTCGTAACAACTCCGCCCCATTGACGCAAATGGGCGGTAGGCGTGTACGG
TGGGAGGTCTATATAAGCAGAGCTCTCTGGCTAACTAGAGAACCCACTGCTTACTGGCTTATCGAAATTA
ATACGACTCACTATAGGGAGACCCAAGCTGGCTAGCGTTTAAACTTAAGCTTCCATGGATTACAAGGATG
ACGATGACAAGGGGGTACCTGCCCCAAAAAAAAAACGCAAAGTGGAGGACCCAGTACCAGGATCTAGAGG
TAGGTGATCCTCCTGCTGCTTTGGTTCAGGGTTTTGCTTGAGGGGGGGGGGTGGTGATTTCCTTGCCATG
GGCAGACTGAGCAGAAAAGGCCATTGGGACCATGTTCTGAATGCCTCCACCTCAACCACCGGCCGGTAGG
ACCAAAGCCACCCCGTGTTTTCTCAGGATCTCTTTTCCCAGGGAGATCCCTCGGCCCAAAGAGGGAGATG
GCAATGCTGGATGTGTGCACAATAATTCAACAGGCATTGGAACTTCAGCATCGATGCTGAATGCAATTAA
CAATGCTCAAGCAGAACCCCCGGCTCCATCAGCACAGTGCAGGACCAAACCCCATGCTGCAGCAGTGGGG
CTGTCTGTACGGGGTGGGCAATGGGAACCGGGGTCTGCTGGGGCTCCTGCTGCTTCAGTGCTGCCATGCA
GCCACACATCCTGAGAGCTGAAAGGGTCGGCGTCCTCACCTGGTGCACACCGTAGCTCTGCCCCACAGCT
TTAAGGCACCTGGCTAACCTCTGCGCTTCTTCCCTTCCCTCCTCCCTGGCTCAGGATCCCCCGAGCCACG
CCACCTCCCTGAGAAGCAGAATGGCCTTAGTGCAGTGCGGACCATGGAGGCGTTCCACTTTGTCAGCTAT
GTGCCTATCACAGGCCGGCTCTTTGAGCTGGATGGGCTGAAGGTCTACCCCATTGACCATGAATTCAGGT
AGTTACTGCACCTTTCTTTGTTCCATCTCTCCACCTCTGCTGTGAATAAATCGCGGGTCGGTGTGTCCTG
TGCCTTTCCCTGCTTGGGAAACGCTTTCCTTTCATTCTTTCACTTCTCTGCTGCTTTTTGCGCTCTCCCC
ATCCTGCTGTGCCAACCTGCTCTCAGTTCTGTGCTTTCTGTCTTCCATCCCAACACACCCCTGGGTTGCT
GTCTTCTTTCTCCTTTCTTCCTCTCTTGCTGTGGGACCAAACGTCTCCTGCAGGACCTGCGGGCTCTGAC
AGAGGACTCTCGTGGGGGTACTGCTCCCTCCAGTGGAAAAATGCTCCAGCAGTGTCATGCAGGAGATTTA
TGCCATACAGTTTTGCTCTCTGCTGCATGGAGGGGAGCAGCAGAAGTCGATCTCCCCCACTCTGGGGTCC
CCCTCGAGGGGGGCACAGCTGGGGAGGGAACAAGGGACAAAACCAGGAGGGGGCTCCGAGTCCTTGGATT
TATTCCCCCTCATCCATGCCTTACCTTCAGGTAAGGGCCTGAACAGAGCCCTTTACTTCCTGCTTCTTTC
TCCCATAGCTCCCTCTCCTTCGGGTCTCCTGGACTCAGTGCCACGGTTGTCCCATTCTGGGGGTCTGTAG
GGAGCCAGCAGGAGCTGCGGCCGTCCTACTGACCCTGTCCTTATTGCACAGGTCAGGAGGATCAGGAGGA
CGAGGAGGAAGAGGAGACCGGTGTGCGCTCCTCCAAGAACGTCATCAAGGAGTTCATGCGCTTCAAGGTG
CGCATGGAGGGCACCGTGAACGGCCACGAGTTCGAGATCGAGGGCGAGGGCGAGGGCCGCCCCTACGAGG
GCCACAACACCGTGAAGCTGAAGGTGACCAAGGGCGGCCCCCTGCCCTTCGCCTGGGACATCCTGTCCCC
CCAGTTCCAGTACGGCTCCAAGGTGTACGTGAAGCACCCCGCCGACATCCCCGACTACAAGAAGCTGTCC
TTCCCCGAGGGCTTCAAGTGGGAGCGCGTGATGAACTTCGAGGACGGCGGCGTGGTGACCGTGACCCAGG
ACTCCTCCCTGCAGGACGGCTGCTTCATCTACAAGGTGAAGTTCATCGGCGTGAACTTCCCCTCCGACGG
CCCCGTAATGCAGAAGAAGACCATGGGCTGGGAGGCCTCCACCGAGCGCCTGTACCCCCGCGACGGCGTG
CTGAAGGGCGAGATCCACAAGGCCCTGAAGCTGAAGGACGGCGGCCACTACCTGGTGGAGTTCAAGTCCA
TCTACATGGCCAAGAAGCCCGTGCAGCTGCCCGGCTACTACTACGTGGACTCCAAGCTGGACATCACCTC
CCACAACGAGGACTACACCATCGTGGAGCAGTACGAGCGCACCGAGGGCCGCCACCACCTGTTCCTGTAG
ACCGCGGTGTGAGCAAGGGCGAGGAGCTGTTCACCGGGGTGGTGCCCATCCTGGTCGAGCTGGACGGCGA
CGTAAACGGCCACAAGTTCAGCGTGTCCGGCGAGGGCGAGGGCGATGCCACCTACGGCAAGCTGACCCTG
AAGTTCATCTGCACCACCGGCAAGCTGCCCGTGCCCTGGCCCACCCTCGTGACCACCCTGACCTACGGCG
TGCAGTGCTTCAGCCGCTACCCCGACCACATGAAGCAGCACGACTTCTTCAAGTCCGCCATGCCCGAAGG
CTACGTCCAGGAGCGCACCATCTTCTTCAAGGACGACGGCAACTACAAGACCCGCGCCGAGGTGAAGTTC
GAGGGCGACACCCTGGTGAACCGCATCGAGCTGAAGGGCATCGACTTCAAGGAGGACGGCAACATCCTGG
GGCACAAGCTGGAGTACAACTACAACAGCCACAACGTCTATATCATGGCCGACAAGCAGAAGAACGGCAT
CAAGGTGAACTTCAAGATCCGCCACAACATCGAGGACGGCAGCGTGCAGCTCGCCGACCACTACCAGCAG
AACACCCCCATCGGCGACGGCCCCGTGCTGCTGCCCGACAACCACTACCTGAGCACCCAGTCCGCCCTGA
GCAAAGACCCCAACGAGAAGCGCGATCACATGGTCCTGCTGGAGTTCGTGACCGCCGCCGGGATCACTCT
CGGCATGGACGAGCTGTACAAGTAAGGGCCCGTTTAAACCCGCTGATCAGCCTCGACTGTGCCTTCTAGT
TGCCAGCCATCTGTTGTTTGCCCCTCCCCCGTGCCTTCCTTGACCCTGGAAGGTGCCACTCCCACTGTCC
TTTCCTAATAAAATGAGGAAATTGCATCGCATTGTCTGAGTAGGTGTCATTCTATTCTGGGGGGTGGGGT
GGGGCAGGACAGCAAGGGGGAGGATTGGGAAGACAATAGCAGGCATGCTGGGGATGCGGTGGGCTCTATG
GCTTCTGAGGCGGAAAGAACCAGCTGGGGCTCTAGGGGGTATCCCC
[124 nt withheld, positions 3897-4020]
C
[91 nt withheld, positions 4022-4112]
A
[49 nt withheld, positions 4114-4162]
CCTTTGACGTTGGAGTCCACGTTCTTT
[37 nt withheld, positions 4190-4226]
ACCCTATCTCGGTCTATTCTTTTGATTTATAAGGGATTTTGCCGATTTCGGCCTATTGGTTAAAAAATGA
GCTGATTTAACAAAAATTTAACGCGAATTAATTCTGTGGAATGTGTGTCAGTTAGGGTGTGGAAAGTCCC
CAGGCTCCCCAGCAGGCAGAAGTATGCAAAGCATGCATCTCAATTAGTCAGCAACCAGGTGTGGAAAGTC
CCCAGGCTCCCCAGCAGGCAGAAGTATGCAAAGCATGCATCTCAATTAGTCAGCAACCATAGTCCCGCCC
CTAACTCCGCCCATCCCGCCCCTAACTCCGCCCAGTTCCGCCCATTCTCCGCCCCATGGCTGACTAATTT
TTTTTATTTATGCAGAGGCCGAGGCCGCCTCTGCCTCTGAGCTATTCCAGAAGTAGTGAGGAGGCTTTTT
TGGAGGCCTAGGCTTTTGCAAAAAGCTCCCGGGAGCTTGTATATCCATTTTCGGATCTGATCAAGAGACA
GGATGAGGATCGTTTCGCATGATTGAACAAGATGGATTGCACGCAGGTTCTCCGGCCGCTTGGGTGGAGA
GGCTATTCGGCTATGACTGGGCACAACAGACAATCGGCTGCTCTGATGCCGCCGTGTTCCGGCTGTCAGC
GCAGGGGCGCCCGGTTCTTTTTGTCAAGACCGACCTGTCCGGTGCCCTGAATGAACTGCAGGACGAGGCA
GCGCGGCTATCGTGGCTGGCCACGACGGGCGTTCCTTGCGCAGCTGTGCTCGACGTTGTCACTGAAGCGG
GAAGGGACTGGCTGCTATTGGGCGAAGTGCCGGGGCAGGATCTCCTGTCATCTCACCTTGCTCCTGCCGA
GAAAGTATCCATCATGGCTGATGCAATGCGGCGGCTGCATACGCTTGATCCGGCTACCTGCCCATTCGAC
CACCAAGCGAAACATCGCATCGAGCGAGCACGTACTCGGATGGAAGCCGGTCTTGTCGATCAGGATGATC
TGGACGAAGAGCATCAGGGGCTCGCGCCAGCCGAACTGTTCGCCAGGCTCAAGGCGCGCATGCCCGACGG
CGAGGATCTCGTCGTGACCCATGGCGATGCCTGCTTGCCGAATATCATGGTGGAAAATGGCCGCTTTTCT
GGATTCATCGACTGTGGCCGGCTGGGTGTGGCGGACCGCTATCAGGACATAGCGTTGGCTACCCGTGATA
TTGCTGAAGAGCTTGGCGGCGAATGGGCTGACCGCTTCCTCGTGCTTTACGGTATCGCCGCTCCCGATTC
GCAGCGCATCGCCTTCTATCGCCTTCTTGACGAGTTCTTCTGAGCGGGACTCTGGGGTTCGAAATGACCG
ACCAAGCGACGCCCAACCTGCCATCACGAGATTTCGATTCCACCGCCGCCTTCTATGAAAGGTTGGGCTT
CGGAATCGTTTTCCGGGACGCCGGCTGGATGATCCTCCAGCGCGGGGATCTCATGCTGGAGTTCTTCGCC
CACCCCAACTTGTTTATTGCAGCTTATAATGGTTACAAATAAAGCAATAGCATCACAAATTTCACAAATA
AAGCATTTTTTTCACTGCATTCTAGTTGTGGTTTGTCCAAACTCATCAATGTATCTTATCATGTCTGTAT
ACCGTCGACCTCTAGCTAGAGCTTGGCGTAATCATGGTCATAGCTGTTTCCTGTGTGAAATTGTTATCCG
CTCACAATTCCACACAACATACGAGCCGGAAGCATAAAGTGTAAAGCCTGGGGTGCCTAATGAGTGAGCT
AACTCACATTAATTGCGTTGCGCTCACTGCCCGCTTTCCAGTCGGGAAACCTGTCGTGCCAGCTGCATTA
ATGAATCGGCCAACGCGCGGGGAGAGGCGGTTTGCGTATTGGGCGCTCTTCCGCTTCCTCGCTCACTGAC
TCGCTGCGCTCGGTCGTTCGGCTGCGGCGAGCGGTATCAGCTCACTCAAAGGCGGTAATACGGTTATCCA
CAGAATCAGGGGATAACGCAGGAAAGAACATGTGAGCAAAAGGCCAGCAAAAGGCCAGGAACCGTAAAAA
GGCCGCGTTGCTGGCGTTTTTCCATAGGCTCCGCCCCCCTGACGAGCATCACAAAAATCGACGCTCAAGT
CAGAGGTGGCGAAACCCGACAGGACTATAAAGATACCAGGCGTTTCCCCCTGGAAGCTCCCTCGTGCGCT
CTCCTGTTCCGACCCTGCCGCTTACCGGATACCTGTCCGCCTTTCTCCCTTCGGGAAGCGTGGCGCTTTC
TCATAGCTCACGCTGTAGGTATCTCAGTTCGGTGTAGGTCGTTCGCTCCAAGCTGGGCTGTGTGCACGAA
CCCCCCGTTCAGCCCGACCGCTGCGCCTTATCCGGTAACTATCGTCTTGAGTCCAACCCGGTAAGACACG
ACTTATCGCCACTGGCAGCAGCCACTGGTAACAGGATTAGCAGAGCGAGGTATGTAGGCGGTGCTACAGA
GTTCTTGAAGTGGTGGCCTAACTACGGCTACACTAGAAGAACAGTATTTGGTATCTGCGCTCTGCTGAAG
CCAGTTACCTTCGGAAAAAGAGTTGGTAGCTCTTGATCCGGCAAACAAACCACCGCTGGTAGCGGTGGTT
TTTTTGTTTGCAAGCAGCAGATTACGCGCAGAAAAAAAGGATCTCAAGAAGATCCTTTGATCTTTTCTAC
GGGGTCTGACGCTCAGTGGAACGAAAACTCACGTTAAGGGATTTTGGTCATGAGATTATCAAAAAGGATC
TTCACCTAGATCCTTTTAAATTAAAAATGAAGTTTTAAATCAATCTAAAGTATATATGAGTAAACTTGGT
CTGACAGTTACCAATGCTTAATCAGTGAGGCACCTATCTCAGCGATCTGTCTATTTCGTTCATCCATAGT
TGCCTGACTCCCCGTCGTGTAGATAACTACGATACGGGAGGGCTTACCATCTGGCCCCAGTGCTGCAATG
ATACCGCGAGACCCACGCTCACCGGCTCCAGATTTATCAGCAATAAACCAGCCAGCCGGAAGGGCCGAGC
GCAGAAGTGGTCCTGCAACTTTATCCGCCTCCATCCAGTCTATTAATTGTTGCCGGGAAGCTAGAGTAAG
TAGTTCGCCAGTTAATAGTTTGCGCAACGTTGTTGCCATTGCTACAGGCATCGTGGTGTCACGCTCGTCG
TTTGGTATGGCTTCATTCAGCTCCGGTTCCCAACGATCAAGGCGAGTTACATGATCCCCCATGTTGTGCA
AAAAAGCGGTTAGCTCCTTCGGTCCTCCGATCGTTGTCAGAAGTAAGTTGGCCGCAGTGTTATCACTCAT
GGTTATGGCAGCACTGCATAATTCTCTTACTGTCATGCCATCCGTAAGATGCTTTTCTGTGACTGGTGAG
TACTCAACCAAGTCATTCTGAGAATAGTGTATGCGGCGACCGAGTTGCTCTTGCCCGGCGTCAATACGGG
ATAATACCGCGCCACATAGCAGAACTTTAAAAGTGCTCATCATTGGAAAACGTTCTTCGGGGCGAAAACT
CTCAAGGATCTTACCGCTGTTGAGATCCAGTTCGATGTAACCCACTCGTGCACCCAACTGATCTTCAGCA
TCTTTTACTTTCACCAGCGTTTCTGGGTGAGCAAAAACAGGAAGGCAAAATGCCGCAAAAAAGGGAATAA
GGGCGACACGGAAATGTTGAATACTCATACTCTTCCTTTTTCAATATTATTGAAGCATTTATCAGGGTTA
TTGTCTCATGAGCGGATACATATTTGAATGTATTTAGAAAAATAAACAAATAGGGGTTCCGCGCACATTT
CCCCGAAAAGTGCCACCTGACGTCGACGGATCGGGAGATCTCCCGATCCCCTATGGTGCACTCTCAGTAC
AATCTGCTCTGATGCCGCATAGTTAAGCCAGTATCTGCTCCCTGCTTGTGTGTTGGAGGTCGCTGAGTAG
TGCGCGAGCAAAATTTAAGCTACAACAAGGCAAGGCTTGACCGACAATTGCATGAAGAATCTGCTTAGGG
TTAGGCGTTTTGCGCTGCTTCGCGATGTACGGGCCAGATATACGCGTT
Features (pLannotate 1.2.2; 23 found; start..end, strand, type, name):
      1..380     +  enhancer       CMV enhancer: human cytomegalovirus immediate early enhancer
    381..584     +  promoter       CMV promoter: human cytomegalovirus (CMV) immediate early promoter
    580..613     +  LTR            5' LTR (truncated) (fragment): truncated 5' long terminal repeat (LTR) from HIV-1
    629..647     +  promoter       T7 promoter: promoter for bacteriophage T7 RNA polymerase
    688..711     +  CDS            FLAG: FLAG® epitope tag, followed by an enterokinase cleavage site
   1320..1460    +  CDS            Bap1 (fragment): BAP1_RAT - Experimental evidence at protein level: Swiss-Prot protein existence level 1. Deubiquitinating enzyme that plays a key role in chromatin by mediating deubiquitination of histone H2A and HCFC1. Catalytic component of the PR-DUB complex, a complex that specifically mediates deubiquitination of histone H2A monoubiquitinated at 'Lys-119' (H2AK119ub1). Does not deubiquitinate monoubiquitinated histone H2B. Acts as a regulator of cell growth by mediating deubiquitination of HCFC1 N-terminal and C-terminal chains, with some specificity toward 'Lys-48'-linked polyubiquitin chains compared t
   2193..2870    +  CDS            DsRed1: wild-type DsRed mammalian codon-optimized
   2879..3595    +  CDS            EGFP: the original enhanced GFP (Yang et al., 1996) mammalian codon-optimized
   3627..3851    +  polyA_signal   bGH poly(A) signal: bovine growth hormone polyadenylation signal
   3855..3876    +  promoter       SV40 promoter (fragment): SV40 enhancer and early promoter
   3897..4325    +  rep_origin     f1 ori (sequence partly withheld): f1 bacteriophage origin of replication; arrow indicates direction of (+) strand synthesis
   4339..4668    +  promoter       SV40 promoter: SV40 enhancer and early promoter
   4735..5526    +  CDS            neo: KKA2_KLEPN - Also known as kan, nptII. Experimental evidence at protein level: Swiss-Prot protein existence level 1. Resistance to kanamycin, neomycin, paromomycin, ribostamycin, butirosin and gentamicin B. From Klebsiella pneumoniae.
   5550..5708    +  CDS            ble (fragment): BLE_KLEPN - Experimental evidence at protein level: Swiss-Prot protein existence level 1. Binding protein with a strong affinity to the bleomycin family of antibiotics. Binds to CL990; an antimitotic-antibiotic compound. From Klebsiella pneumoniae.
   5703..5824    +  polyA_signal   SV40 poly(A) signal: SV40 polyadenylation signal
   5897..5913    -  protein_bind   lac operator: The lac repressor binds to the lac operator to inhibit transcription in E. coli. This inhibition can be relieved by adding lactose or isopropyl-β-D-thiogalactopyranoside (IPTG). lac repressor encoded by lacI
   5921..5951    -  promoter       lac promoter: promoter for the E. coli lac operon
   5966..5987    -  protein_bind   CAP binding site: CAP binding activates transcription in the presence of cAMP. E. coli catabolite activator protein
   6000..6092    -  CDS            lacI (fragment): lac repressor; lacI; The lac repressor binds to the lac operator to inhibit transcription in E. coli. This inhibition can be relieved by adding lactose or isopropyl-β-D-thiogalactopyranoside (IPTG).
   6275..6863    -  rep_origin     ori: high-copy-number ColE1/pMB1/pBR322/pUC origin of replication
   7034..7894    -  CDS            AmpR: β-lactamase; bla; confers resistance to ampicillin, carbenicillin, and related antibiotics
   7895..7999    -  promoter       AmpR promoter: bla
   8058..8110    -  misc_feature   bom (fragment): basis of mobility region from pBR322
