[The description below was written by a language model from this plasmid's Addgene catalogue record and pLannotate feature annotations shown in this document.]
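Description:
RG6-BAP1_E7 is a mammalian expression plasmid of about 8.3 kb that serves as a bichromatic fluorescent splicing reporter for wild-type exon 7 of human BAP1 (BRCA1 associated protein 1, a deubiquitinase). It is built on the RG6 minigene backbone, into which a 151 bp BAP1 exon 7 fragment was cloned between BamHI and EcoRI sites that remain intact. In bacteria it is maintained at high copy from a ColE1/pUC-type origin under ampicillin selection (AmpR). An f1 origin is also present. For mammalian cells, an SV40 promoter drives a neomycin resistance gene with an SV40 poly(A) signal, allowing G418 selection.

The reporter unit is transcribed from the CMV enhancer/promoter and terminated by a bGH poly(A) signal. It opens with an N-terminal FLAG tag and, according to the catalogue entry, an SV40 nuclear localisation signal, although the feature table does not annotate the NLS. The BAP1 exon lies several hundred bases downstream, and unannotated sequence on both sides of it presumably corresponds to the minigene's introns. Further downstream sit the DsRed1 and EGFP coding sequences in tandem. In RG6-type reporters the two fluorescent proteins are read in different frames, so inclusion or skipping of the test exon shifts the reading frame and determines which one is produced. The red-to-green ratio therefore reports the splicing outcome in single cells. The record does not state which colour corresponds to inclusion.

The listed sequencing primers flank the exon and are named as RT-PCR primers, which suggests that splicing can also be assessed at the transcript level. The associated publication concerns a synonymous BAP1 mutation that causes exon skipping, so this wild-type construct most likely acts as the reference for comparison with mutant versions.
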