Addgene plasmid #154023: RG6-BAP1_E7
Purpose: Bichromatic Fluorescent Splicing Reporter Minigene for Wild-Type BAP1 Exon 7
Depositing lab: Samuel Peña-Llopis. Depositing organization: Deutsches Krebsforschungszentrum (DKFZ). Publication: A BAP1 synonymous mutation results in exon skipping, loss of function and worse patient prognosis. Niersch J, Vega-Rubin-de-Celis S, Bazarna A, Mergener S, Jendrossek V, Siveke JT, Pena-Llopis S. iScience. 2021 Feb 12;24(3):102173. doi: 10.1016/j.isci.2021.102173. eCollection 2021 Mar 19. PubMed 33681728.
Backbone
  Vector backbone: RG6
  Backbone size w/o insert (bp): 8137
  Total vector size (bp): 8265
  Vector type: Mammalian Expression ; Splicing Reporter
  Selectable markers: Neomycin (select with G418)
Growth in bacteria
  Bacterial resistance: Ampicillin, 100 μg/mL
  Growth temperature: 37°C
  Growth strain: DH5alpha
  Copy number: High Copy
Gene/Insert
  Gene/Insert name: BAP1 Exon 7 Fused to DsRed1 and eGFP (alt name: BRCA1 associated protein 1)
  Species: H. sapiens (human)
  Insert size (bp): 151
  GenBank ID: NM_004656.4
  Entrez Gene: BAP1 (a.k.a. HUCEP-13, KURIS, TPDS1, UBM2, UCHL2, UVM2, hucep-6)
  Tag / fusion protein: FLAG (N terminal on backbone); SV40 NLS (N terminal on backbone); DsRed1 (C terminal on backbone); eGFP (C terminal on backbone)
  Cloning method: Restriction Enzyme; 5′ cloning site BamHI (not destroyed); 3′ cloning site EcoRI (not destroyed)
  Sequencing primers: 5′ RG6_RT-PCR_Fwd (5'-CAAAGTGGAGGACCCAGTACC-3'); 3′ RG6_RT-PCR_Rev (5'-GCGCATGAACTCCTTGATGAC-3')
Terms and licenses: Academic/Nonprofit Terms; Industry Terms: Not Available to Industry
Depositor comments: pL162
How to cite: RG6-BAP1_E7 was a gift from Samuel Peña-Llopis (Addgene plasmid # 154023 ; http://n2t.net/addgene:154023 ; RRID:Addgene_154023)
